Addgene plasmid #155079: pLCHKO_GFP_Luciferase
Purpose: Lentiviral plasmid for expressing U6 driven hybrid guide (hg)RNA targeting GFP and Luciferase using SpCas9 and LbCas12a nucleases (CHyMErA system), respectively
Depositing lab: Benjamin Blencowe & Jason Moffat. Depositing organization: University of Toronto. Publication: Genetic interaction mapping and exon-resolution functional genomics with a hybrid Cas9-Cas12a platform. Gonatopoulos-Pournatzis T, Aregger M, Brown KR, Farhangmehr S, Braunschweig U, Ward HN, Ha KCH, Weiss A, Billmann M, Durbic T, Myers CL, Blencowe BJ, Moffat J. Nat Biotechnol. 2020 May;38(5):638-648. doi: 10.1038/s41587-020-0437-z. Epub 2020 Mar 16. PubMed 32249828.
Backbone
  Vector backbone: pLCHKO
  Backbone size w/o insert (bp): 7481
  Vector type: Mammalian Expression, Lentiviral, CRISPR
  Selectable markers: Puromycin
Growth in bacteria
  Bacterial resistance: Ampicillin, 100 μg/mL
  Growth temperature: 30°C
  Growth strain: NEB Stable
  Copy number: High Copy
Gene/Insert
  Gene/Insert name: (hg)RNA targeting GFP and Luciferase using SpCas9 and LbCas12a nucleases
  gRNA/shRNA sequence: GGTGCTCAGGTAGTGGTTGTgtttcagagctatgctggaaacagcatagcaagttgaaataaggctagtccgttatcaacttgaaaaagtggcaccgagtcggtgctaatttctactaagtgtagatTCGGAGTTGCAGTTGCGCCC
  Species: other
  Insert size (bp): 147
  Promoter: U6
  Cloning method: Restriction Enzyme; 5′ cloning site BfuAI (destroyed during cloning); 3′ cloning site BfuAI (destroyed during cloning)
  Sequencing primers: 5′ actatcatatgcttaccgtaac
Terms and licenses: Academic/Nonprofit Terms; Industry Terms: Not Available to Industry
Depositor comments: U6-driven hgRNA cassette encoded on anti-sense strand. The PuroR cassette contains a R246C mismatch compared to the reference sequence. The depositing lab does not believe this to be of concern but the activity of PuroR should be functionally validated prior to use.
How to cite: pLCHKO_GFP_Luciferase was a gift from Benjamin Blencowe & Jason Moffat (Addgene plasmid # 155079 ; http://n2t.net/addgene:155079 ; RRID:Addgene_155079)
