[The description below was written by a language model from this plasmid's Addgene catalogue record and pLannotate feature annotations shown in this document.]
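Description:
pLCHKO_GFP_Luciferase is a third-generation-style, self-inactivating HIV-1 lentiviral CRISPR guide vector built on the pLCHKO backbone, carrying a hybrid guide RNA (hgRNA) for the CHyMErA system. It is propagated in E. coli through a high-copy ColE1/pUC origin with ampicillin selection (AmpR), and it also retains an f1 origin, an SV40 origin and remnants of lac/lacZα cloning-vector sequence. The viral genome is transcribed from an RSV promoter fused to a truncated 5' LTR and includes the Ψ packaging signal with a gag fragment, the RRE for Rev-dependent nuclear export, a cPPT/CTS, a WPRE and a ΔU3 3' LTR followed by an SV40 polyadenylation signal. The vector therefore depends on packaging functions supplied in trans, and the integrated provirus lacks LTR promoter activity.

The payload is a 147 bp hgRNA cassette driven by the human U6 RNA polymerase III promoter and placed on the antisense strand relative to the viral genome, as both the depositor comments and the feature table indicate. The single transcript joins an SpCas9 spacer against GFP and the Cas9 tracrRNA scaffold to an LbCas12a direct repeat and a spacer against luciferase. Cas12a's own RNA-processing activity can separate the two guides, so each nuclease is directed to its own target. The nucleases are not encoded here and must be provided separately. A human PGK promoter drives puromycin N-acetyltransferase for selecting transduced mammalian cells. The depositors note an R246C difference from the reference in PuroR and advise confirming its function. Since it targets two reporter genes, the plasmid likely serves as a control or reporter-based test of combinatorial Cas9–Cas12a editing, though the record does not state this explicitly.
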