Features (pLannotate 1.2.2; 27 found; start..end, strand, type, name):
     20..50      +  promoter       lac promoter: promoter for the E. coli lac operon
     58..74      +  protein_bind   lac operator: The lac repressor binds to the lac operator to inhibit transcription in E. coli. This inhibition can be relieved by adding lactose or isopropyl-β-D-thiogalactopyranoside (IPTG). lac repressor encoded by lacI
    119..137     +  promoter       T3 promoter: promoter for bacteriophage T3 RNA polymerase
    165..391     +  promoter       RSV promoter: Rous sarcoma virus enhancer/promoter
    392..572     +  LTR            5' LTR (truncated): truncated 5' long terminal repeat (LTR) from HIV-1
    619..744     +  misc_feature   HIV-1 Ψ: packaging signal of human immunodeficiency virus type 1
    728..1091    +  CDS            HIV-1 gag (fragment): gag protein from human immunodeficiency virus 1; gag
   1237..1470    +  misc_feature   RRE: The Rev response element (RRE) of HIV-1 allows for Rev-dependent mRNA export from the nucleus to the cytoplasm.
   1847..1873    +  CDS            Rev (fragment): human immunodeficiency virus 1 (HIV-1) Rev protein; rev; enhances nuclear export of unspliced and incompletely spliced viral mRNAs
   1932..1999    -  misc_RNA       tracrRNA (fragment): trans-activating CRISPR RNA for the Streptococcus pyogenes CRISPR/Cas9 system
   2047..2287    -  promoter       U6 promoter: RNA polymerase III promoter for human U6 snRNA
   2329..2446    +  misc_feature   cPPT/CTS: central polypurine tract and central termination sequence of HIV-1
   2505..3005    +  promoter       hPGK promoter: human phosphoglycerate kinase 1 promoter
   3027..3626    +  CDS            PuroR (fragment): puromycin N-acetyltransferase; pac from Streptomyces; confers resistance to puromycin
   3642..4230    +  misc_feature   WPRE: woodchuck hepatitis virus posttranscriptional regulatory element
   4281..4300    +  misc_feature   cPPT/CTS (fragment): central polypurine tract and central termination sequence of HIV-1
   4302..4535    +  LTR            3' LTR (ΔU3): self-inactivating 3' long terminal repeat (LTR) from HIV-1
   4613..4734    +  polyA_signal   SV40 poly(A) signal: SV40 polyadenylation signal
   4774..4909    +  rep_origin     SV40 ori: SV40 origin of replication
   4930..4948    -  promoter       T7 promoter: promoter for bacteriophage T7 RNA polymerase
   4956..5111    +  CDS            lacZα (fragment): LacZα fragment of β-galactosidase; lacZ fragment
   5116..5544    +  rep_origin     f1 ori (sequence partly withheld): f1 bacteriophage origin of replication; arrow indicates direction of (+) strand synthesis
   5597..5701    +  promoter       AmpR promoter: bla
   5702..6562    +  CDS            AmpR: β-lactamase; bla; confers resistance to ampicillin, carbenicillin, and related antibiotics
   6733..7321    +  rep_origin     ori: high-copy-number ColE1/pMB1/pBR322/pUC origin of replication
   7504..7596    +  CDS            lacI (fragment): lac repressor; lacI; The lac repressor binds to the lac operator to inhibit transcription in E. coli. This inhibition can be relieved by adding lactose or isopropyl-β-D-thiogalactopyranoside (IPTG).
   7609..5       +  protein_bind   CAP binding site (across the origin): CAP binding activates transcription in the presence of cAMP. E. coli catabolite activator protein
>Addgene plasmid #155079 | pLCHKO_GFP_Luciferase | addgene full sequence | sequence record 308671 | Addgene NGS Result
CTCATTAGGCACCCCAGGCTTTACACTTTATGCTTCCGGCTCGTATGTTGTGTGGAATTGTGAGCGGATA
ACAATTTCACACAGGAAACAGCTATGACCATGATTACGCCAAGCGCGCAATTAACCCTCACTAAAGGGAA
CAAAAGCTGGAGCTGCAAGCTTAATGTAGTCTTATGCAATACTCTTGTAGTCTTGCAACATGGTAACGAT
GAGTTAGCAACATGCCTTACAAGGAGAGAAAAAGCACCGTGCATGCCGATTGGTGGAAGTAAGGTGGTAC
GATCGTGCCTTATTAGGAAGGCAACAGACGGGTCTGACATGGATTGGACGAACCACTGAATTGCCGCATT
GCAGAGATATTGTATTTAAGTGCCTAGCTCGATACATAAACGGGTCTCTCTGGTTAGACCAGATCTGAGC
CTGGGAGCTCTCTGGCTAACTAGGGAACCCACTGCTTAAGCCTCAATAAAGCTTGCCTTGAGTGCTTCAA
GTAGTGTGTGCCCGTCTGTTGTGTGACTCTGGTAACTAGAGATCCCTCAGACCCTTTTAGTCAGTGTGGA
AAATCTCTAGCAGTGGCGCCCGAACAGGGACTTGAAAGCGAAAGGGAAACCAGAGGAGCTCTCTCGACGC
AGGACTCGGCTTGCTGAAGCGCGCACGGCAAGAGGCGAGGGGCGGCGACTGGTGAGTACGCCAAAAATTT
TGACTAGCGGAGGCTAGAAGGAGAGAGATGGGTGCGAGAGCGTCAGTATTAAGCGGGGGAGAATTAGATC
GCGATGGGAAAAAATTCGGTTAAGGCCAGGGGGAAAGAAAAAATATAAATTAAAACATATAGTATGGGCA
AGCAGGGAGCTAGAACGATTCGCAGTTAATCCTGGCCTGTTAGAAACATCAGAAGGCTGTAGACAAATAC
TGGGACAGCTACAACCATCCCTTCAGACAGGATCAGAAGAACTTAGATCATTATATAATACAGTAGCAAC
CCTCTATTGTGTGCATCAAAGGATAGAGATAAAAGACACCAAGGAAGCTTTAGACAAGATAGAGGAAGAG
CAAAACAAAAGTAAGACCACCGCACAGCAAGCGGCCGCTGATCTTCAGACCTGGAGGAGGAGATATGAGG
GACAATTGGAGAAGTGAATTATATAAATATAAAGTAGTAAAAATTGAACCATTAGGAGTAGCACCCACCA
AGGCAAAGAGAAGAGTGGTGCAGAGAGAAAAAAGAGCAGTGGGAATAGGAGCTTTGTTCCTTGGGTTCTT
GGGAGCAGCAGGAAGCACTATGGGCGCAGCGTCAATGACGCTGACGGTACAGGCCAGACAATTATTGTCT
GGTATAGTGCAGCAGCAGAACAATTTGCTGAGGGCTATTGAGGCGCAACAGCATCTGTTGCAACTCACAG
TCTGGGGCATCAAGCAGCTCCAGGCAAGAATCCTGGCTGTGGAAAGATACCTAAAGGATCAACAGCTCCT
GGGGATTTGGGGTTGCTCTGGAAAACTCATTTGCACCACTGCTGTGCCTTGGAATGCTAGTTGGAGTAAT
AAATCTCTGGAACAGATTTGGAATCACACGACCTGGATGGAGTGGGACAGAGAAATTAACAATTACACAA
GCTTAATACACTCCTTAATTGAAGAATCGCAAAACCAGCAAGAAAAGAATGAACAAGAATTATTGGAATT
AGATAAATGGGCAAGTTTGTGGAATTGGTTTAACATAACAAATTGGCTGTGGTATATAAAATTATTCATA
ATGATAGTAGGAGGCTTGGTAGGTTTAAGAATAGTTTTTGCTGTACTTTCTATAGTGAATAGAGTTAGGC
AGGGATATTCACCATTATCGTTTCAGACCCACCTCCCAACCCCGAGGGGACCCAGAGAATTCAAAAAAAA
GGGCGCAACTGCAACTCCGAATCTACACTTAGTAGAAATTAGCACCGACTCGGTGCCACTTTTTCAAGTT
GATAACGGACTAGCCTTATTTCAACTTGCTATGCTGTTTCCAGCATAGCTCTGAAACACAACCACTACCT
GAGCACCCGGTACCTCGTCCTTTCCACAAGATATATAAAGCCAAGAAATCGAAATACTTTCAAGTTACGG
TAAGCATATGATAGTCCATTTTAAAACATAATTTTAAAACTGCAAACTACCCAAGAAATTATTACTTTCT
ACGTCACGTATTTTGTACTAATATCTTTGTGTTTACAGTCAAATTAATTCTAATTATCTCTCTAACAGCC
TTGTATCGTATATGCAAATATGAAGGAATCATGGGAAATAGGCCCTCGAATTCTAGATCTTGAGACAAAT
GGCAGTATTCATCCACAATTTTAAAAGAAAAGGGGGGATTGGGGGGTACAGTGCAGGGGAAAGAATAGTA
GACATAATAGCAACAGACATACAAACTAAAGAATTACAAAAACAAATTACAAAAATTCAAAATTTTCGGG
TTTATTACAGGGACAGCAGAGATCCACTTTGGCGCCGGCTCGAGGGGGCCCGGGTTGCGCCTTTTCCAAG
GCAGCCCTGGGTTTGCGCAGGGACGCGGCTGCTCTGGGCGTGGTTCCGGGAAACGCAGCGGCGCCGACCC
TGGGTCTCGCACATTCTTCACGTCCGTTCGCAGCGTCACCCGGATCTTCGCCGCTACCCTTGTGGGCCCC
CCGGCGACGCTTCCTGCTCCGCCCCTAAGTCGGGAAGGTTCCTTGCGGTTCGCGGCGTGCCGGACGTGAC
AAACGGAAGCCGCAGCTCACACTAGTACCCTCGCAGACGGACAGCGCCAGGGAGCAATGGCAGCGCGCCG
ACCGCGATGGGCTGTGGCCAATAGCGGCTGCTCAGCAGGGCGCGCCGAGAGCAGCGGCCGGGAAGGGGCG
GTGCGGGAGGCGGGGTGTGGGGCGGTAGTGTGGGCCCTGTTCCTGCCCGCGCGGTGTTCCGCATTCTGCA
AGCCTCCGGAGCGCACGTCGGCAGTCGGCTCCCTCGTTGACCGAATCACCGACCTCTCTCCCCAGGGGGA
TCCACCGGAGCTTACCATGACCGAGTACAAGCCCACGGTGCGCCTCGCCACCCGCGACGACGTCCCCAGG
GCCGTACGCACCCTCGCCGCCGCGTTCGCCGACTACCCCGCCACGCGCCACACCGTCGATCCGGACCGCC
ACATCGAGCGGGTCACCGAGCTGCAAGAACTCTTCCTCACGCGCGTCGGGCTCGACATCGGCAAGGTGTG
GGTCGCGGACGACGGCGCCGCCGTGGCGGTCTGGACCACGCCGGAGAGCGTCGAAGCGGGGGCGGTGTTC
GCCGAGATCGGCCCGCGCATGGCCGAGTTGAGCGGTTCCCGGCTGGCCGCGCAGCAACAGATGGAAGGCC
TCCTGGCGCCGCACCGGCCCAAGGAGCCCGCGTGGTTCCTGGCCACCGTCGGTGTTTCGCCCGACCACCA
GGGCAAGGGTCTGGGCAGCGCCGTCGTGCTCCCCGGAGTGGAGGCGGCCGAGCGCGCCGGGGTGCCCGCC
TTCCTGGAGACCTCCGCGCCCTGCAACCTCCCCTTCTACGAGCGGCTCGGCTTCACCGTCACCGCCGACG
TCGAGGTGCCCGAAGGACCGCGCACCTGGTGCATGACCCGCAAGCCCGGTGCCTGAACGCGTTAAGTCGA
CAATCAACCTCTGGATTACAAAATTTGTGAAAGATTGACTGGTATTCTTAACTATGTTGCTCCTTTTACG
CTATGTGGATACGCTGCTTTAATGCCTTTGTATCATGCTATTGCTTCCCGTATGGCTTTCATTTTCTCCT
CCTTGTATAAATCCTGGTTGCTGTCTCTTTATGAGGAGTTGTGGCCCGTTGTCAGGCAACGTGGCGTGGT
GTGCACTGTGTTTGCTGACGCAACCCCCACTGGTTGGGGCATTGCCACCACCTGTCAGCTCCTTTCCGGG
ACTTTCGCTTTCCCCCTCCCTATTGCCACGGCGGAACTCATCGCCGCCTGCCTTGCCCGCTGCTGGACAG
GGGCTCGGCTGTTGGGCACTGACAATTCCGTGGTGTTGTCGGGGAAATCATCGTCCTTTCCTTGGCTGCT
CGCCTGTGTTGCCACCTGGATTCTGCGCGGGACGTCCTTCTGCTACGTCCCTTCGGCCCTCAATCCAGCG
GACCTTCCTTCCCGCGGCCTGCTGCCGGCTCTGCGGCCTCTTCCGCGTCTTCGCCTTCGCCCTCAGACGA
GTCGGATCTCCCTTTGGGCCGCCTCCCCGCGTCGACTTTAAGACCAATGACTTACAAGGCAGCTGTAGAT
CTTAGCCACTTTTTAAAAGAAAAGGGGGGACTGGAAGGGCTAATTCACTCCCAACGAAGACAAGATCTGC
TTTTTGCTTGTACTGGGTCTCTCTGGTTAGACCAGATCTGAGCCTGGGAGCTCTCTGGCTAACTAGGGAA
CCCACTGCTTAAGCCTCAATAAAGCTTGCCTTGAGTGCTTCAAGTAGTGTGTGCCCGTCTGTTGTGTGAC
TCTGGTAACTAGAGATCCCTCAGACCCTTTTAGTCAGTGTGGAAAATCTCTAGCAGTACGTATAGTAGTT
CATGTCATCTTATTATTCAGTATTTATAACTTGCAAAGAAATGAATATCAGAGAGTGAGAGGAACTTGTT
TATTGCAGCTTATAATGGTTACAAATAAAGCAATAGCATCACAAATTTCACAAATAAAGCATTTTTTTCA
CTGCATTCTAGTTGTGGTTTGTCCAAACTCATCAATGTATCTTATCATGTCTGGCTCTAGCTATCCCGCC
CCTAACTCCGCCCATCCCGCCCCTAACTCCGCCCAGTTCCGCCCATTCTCCGCCCCATGGCTGACTAATT
TTTTTTATTTATGCAGAGGCCGAGGCCGCCTCGGCCTCTGAGCTATTCCAGAAGTAGTGAGGAGGCTTTT
TTGGAGGCCTAGGGACGTACCCAATTCGCCCTATAGTGAGTCGTATTACGCGCGCTCACTGGCCGTCGTT
TTACAACGTCGTGACTGGGAAAACCCTGGCGTTACCCAACTTAATCGCCTTGCAGCACATCCCCCTTTCG
CCAGCTGGCGTAATAGCGAAGAGGCCCGCACCGATCGCCCTTCCCAACAGTTGCGCAGCCTGAATGGCGA
ATGGG
[124 nt withheld, positions 5116-5239]
C
[91 nt withheld, positions 5241-5331]
A
[49 nt withheld, positions 5333-5381]
CCTTTGACGTTGGAGTCCACGTTCTTT
[37 nt withheld, positions 5409-5445]
ACCCTATCTCGGTCTATTCTTTTGATTTATAAGGGATTTTGCCGATTTCGGCCTATTGGTTAAAAAATGA
GCTGATTTAACAAAAATTTAACGCGAATTTTAACAAAATATTAACGCTTACAATTTAGGTGGCACTTTTC
GGGGAAATGTGCGCGGAACCCCTATTTGTTTATTTTTCTAAATACATTCAAATATGTATCCGCTCATGAG
ACAATAACCCTGATAAATGCTTCAATAATATTGAAAAAGGAAGAGTATGAGTATTCAACATTTCCGTGTC
GCCCTTATTCCCTTTTTTGCGGCATTTTGCCTTCCTGTTTTTGCTCACCCAGAAACGCTGGTGAAAGTAA
AAGATGCTGAAGATCAGTTGGGTGCACGAGTGGGTTACATCGAACTGGATCTCAACAGCGGTAAGATCCT
TGAGAGTTTTCGCCCCGAAGAACGTTTTCCAATGATGAGCACTTTTAAAGTTCTGCTATGTGGCGCGGTA
TTATCCCGTATTGACGCCGGGCAAGAGCAACTCGGTCGCCGCATACACTATTCTCAGAATGACTTGGTTG
AGTACTCACCAGTCACAGAAAAGCATCTTACGGATGGCATGACAGTAAGAGAATTATGCAGTGCTGCCAT
AACCATGAGTGATAACACTGCGGCCAACTTACTTCTGACAACGATCGGAGGACCGAAGGAGCTAACCGCT
TTTTTGCACAACATGGGGGATCATGTAACTCGCCTTGATCGTTGGGAACCGGAGCTGAATGAAGCCATAC
CAAACGACGAGCGTGACACCACGATGCCTGTAGCAATGGCAACAACGTTGCGCAAACTATTAACTGGCGA
ACTACTTACTCTAGCTTCCCGGCAACAATTAATAGACTGGATGGAGGCGGATAAAGTTGCAGGACCACTT
CTGCGCTCGGCCCTTCCGGCTGGCTGGTTTATTGCTGATAAATCTGGAGCCGGTGAGCGTGGGTCTCGCG
GTATCATTGCAGCACTGGGGCCAGATGGTAAGCCCTCCCGTATCGTAGTTATCTACACGACGGGGAGTCA
GGCAACTATGGATGAACGAAATAGACAGATCGCTGAGATAGGTGCCTCACTGATTAAGCATTGGTAACTG
TCAGACCAAGTTTACTCATATATACTTTAGATTGATTTAAAACTTCATTTTTAATTTAAAAGGATCTAGG
TGAAGATCCTTTTTGATAATCTCATGACCAAAATCCCTTAACGTGAGTTTTCGTTCCACTGAGCGTCAGA
CCCCGTAGAAAAGATCAAAGGATCTTCTTGAGATCCTTTTTTTCTGCGCGTAATCTGCTGCTTGCAAACA
AAAAAACCACCGCTACCAGCGGTGGTTTGTTTGCCGGATCAAGAGCTACCAACTCTTTTTCCGAAGGTAA
CTGGCTTCAGCAGAGCGCAGATACCAAATACTGTTCTTCTAGTGTAGCCGTAGTTAGGCCACCACTTCAA
GAACTCTGTAGCACCGCCTACATACCTCGCTCTGCTAATCCTGTTACCAGTGGCTGCTGCCAGTGGCGAT
AAGTCGTGTCTTACCGGGTTGGACTCAAGACGATAGTTACCGGATAAGGCGCAGCGGTCGGGCTGAACGG
GGGGTTCGTGCACACAGCCCAGCTTGGAGCGAACGACCTACACCGAACTGAGATACCTACAGCGTGAGCT
ATGAGAAAGCGCCACGCTTCCCGAAGGGAGAAAGGCGGACAGGTATCCGGTAAGCGGCAGGGTCGGAACA
GGAGAGCGCACGAGGGAGCTTCCAGGGGGAAACGCCTGGTATCTTTATAGTCCTGTCGGGTTTCGCCACC
TCTGACTTGAGCGTCGATTTTTGTGATGCTCGTCAGGGGGGCGGAGCCTATGGAAAAACGCCAGCAACGC
GGCCTTTTTACGGTTCCTGGCCTTTTGCTGGCCTTTTGCTCACATGTTCTTTCCTGCGTTATCCCCTGAT
TCTGTGGATAACCGTATTACCGCCTTTGAGTGAGCTGATACCGCTCGCCGCAGCCGAACGACCGAGCGCA
GCGAGTCAGTGAGCGAGGAAGCGGAAGAGCGCCCAATACGCAAACCGCCTCTCCCCGCGCGTTGGCCGAT
TCATTAATGCAGCTGGCACGACAGGTTTCCCGACTGGAAAGCGGGCAGTGAGCGCAACGCAATTAATGTG
AGTTAGCTCA
